>Addgene plasmid #188570 | AAV2-hSyn-G-Flamp1-mut | addgene full sequence | sequence record 374171 | Addgene NGS Result
TGCAGGCAGCTGCGCGCTCGCTCGCTCACTGAGGCCGCCCGGGCGTCGGGCGACCTTTGGTCGCCCGGCC
TCAGTGAGCGAGCGAGCGCGCAGAGAGGGAGTGGCCAACTCCATCACTAGGGGTTCCTGCGGCCGCACGC
GTATGAGGCGGGGTGGGGGTGCCTACCTGACGACCGACCCCGACCCACTGGACAAGCACCCAACCCCCAT
TCCCCAAATTGCGCATCCCCTATCAGAGAGGGGGAGGGGAAACAGGATGCGGCGAGGCGCGTGCGCACTG
CCAGCTTCAGCACCGCGGACAGTGCCTTCGCCCCCGCCTGGCGGCGCGCGCCACCGCCGCCTCAGCACTG
AAGGCGCGCTGACGTCACTCGCCGGTCCCCCGCAAACTCCCCTTCCCGGCCACCTTGGTCGCGTCCGCGC
CGCCGCCGGCCCAGCCGGACCGCACCACGCGAGGCGCGAGATAGGGGGGCACGGGCGCGACCATCTGCGC
TGCGGCGCCGGCGACTCAGCGCTGCCTCAGTCTGCGGTGGGCAGCGGAGGAGTCGTGTCGTGCCTGAGAG
CGCAGTCGAGAAACCGGTGCCACCATGGGCTCCCACCACCACCATCACCATGGCATGGCAAGCATGACAG
GGGGGCAGCAGATGGGACGGGACCTCTATGATGATGACGACAAAGATCCCATGGGCTTCTACCAGGAGGT
GAGAAGAGGGGACTTTGTGAGGAACTGGCAGCTAGTGGCAGCTGTGCCTCTCTTCCAGAAGCTGGGCCCA
GCCGTCCTGGTAGAAATTGTGAGAGCCCTGAGAGCCCGGACCGTTCCTGCTGGGGCTGTCATCTGTCGCA
TTGGAGAGCCAGGAGACAGGATGTTTTTCGTTGTGGAAGGCAGTGTGAGTGTGGCTACCAACTGGGGCAA
CGTCTATATCACAGCCGACAAGCAGAAGAACGGCATCAAGGCGAACTTCAAGATCCGCCACAACGTTGAG
GGCGGCGGCGTGCAGCTCGCCTACCACTACCAGCAGAACACCCCCATCGGCGACGGCCCCGTGCTGCTGC
CCGACAACCACTACCTGAGCGTGCAGTCCAAACTTTCGAAAGACCCCAACGAGAAGCGCGATCACATGGT
CCTGCTGGAGTTCGTGACCGCCGCCGGGATCACTCTCGGCATGGACGAGCTGTACAAGGGCGGTACCGGA
GGGAGCATGGTGAGCAAGGGCGAGGAGCTGTTCACCGGGGTGGTGCCCATCCTGGTCGAGCTGGACGGCG
ACGTAAACGGCCACAAGTTCAGCGTGCGTGGCGAGGGCGAGGGCGATGCCACCAATGGCAAGCTGACCCT
GAAGTTCATCTGCACCACCGGCAAGCTGCCCGTGCCCTGGCCCACCCTCGTGACCACCCTGACCTACGGC
GTGCAGTGCTTCGCACGCTACCCCGACCACATGAAGCAGCACGACTTCTTCAAGTCCGCCATGCCCGAAG
GCTACATCCAGGAGCGCACCATCGTTTTCAAGGACGACGGCACCTACAAGACCCGCGCCGAGGTGAAGTT
CGAGGGCGACACCCTGGTGAACCGCATCGAGCTGAAGGGCATCGACTTCAAGGAGGACGGCAACATCCTG
GGGCACAAGCTGGAGTACAACCGGGTGAATCCTGTGGAGCTGGGCCCTGGAGCCTTCTTTGGGGAGATGG
CCTTGATCTCTGGAGAACCCGAGGTGGCCACTGTCTCAGCTGCCACCACGGTGAGCCTGCTGTCTCTGCA
CTCCGCTGATTTCCAAATGCTGTGCAGCTCTTCCCCAGAGATCGCAGAAATCTTCAGGAAGACAGCCCTG
GAGAGACGAGGAGCAGCTGCCTCAGCCTAAGAATTCGATATCAAGCTTATCGATCATCAACCTCTGGATT
ACAAAATTTGTGAAAGATTGACTGGTATTCTTAACTATGTTGCTCCTTTTACGCTATGTGGATACGCTGC
TTTAATGCCTTTGTATCATGCTATTGCTTCCCGTATGGCTTTCATTTTCTCCTCCTTGTATAAATCCTGG
TTGCTGTCTCTTTATGAGGAGTTGTGGCCCGTTGTCAGGCAACGTGGCGTGGTGTGCACTGTGTTTGCTG
ACGCAACCCCCACTGGTTGGGGCATTGCCACCACCTGTCAGCTCCTTTCCGGGACTTTCGCTTTCCCCCT
CCCTATTGCCACGGCGGAACTCATCGCCGCCTGCCTTGCCCGCTGCTGGACAGGGGCTCGGCTGTTGGGC
ACTGACAATTCCGTGGTGTTGTCGGGGAAATCATCGTCCTTTCCTTGGCTGCTCGCCTATGTTGCCACCT
GGATTCTGCGCGGGACGTCCTTCTGCTACGTCCCTTCGGCCCTCAATCCAGCGGACCTTCCTTCCCGCGG
CCTGCTGCCGGCTCTGCGGCCTCTTCCGCGTCTTCGCCTTCGCCCTCAGACGAGTCGGATCTCCCTTTGG
GCCGCCTCCCCGCATCGATACCGAGCGCTGCTCGAGAGATCTACGGGTGGCATCCCTGTGACCCCTCCCC
AGTGCCTCTCCTGGCCCTGGAAGTTGCCACTCCAGTGCCCACCAGCCTTGTCCTAATAAAATTAAGTTGC
ATCATTTTGTCTGACTAGGTGTCCTTCTATAATATTATGGGGTGGAGGGGGGTGGTATGGAGCAAGGGGC
AAGTTGGGAAGACAACCTGTAGGGCCTGCGGGGTCTATTGGGAACCAAGCTGGAGTGCAGTGGCACAATC
TTGGCTCACTGCAATCTCCGCCTCCTGGGTTCAAGCGATTCTCCTGCCTCAGCCTCCCGAGTTGTTGGGA
TTCCAGGCATGCATGACCAGGCTCAGCTAATTTTTGTTTTTTTGGTAGAGACGGGGTTTCACCATATTGG
CCAGGCTGGTCTCCAACTCCTAATCTCAGGTGATCTACCCACCTTGGCCTCCCAAATTGCTGGGATTACA
GGCGTGAACCACTGCTCCCTTCCCTGTCCTTCTGATTTTGTAGGTAACCACGTGCGGACCGAGCGGCCGC
AGGAACCCCTAGTGATGGAGTTGGCCACTCCCTCTCTGCGCGCTCGCTCGCTCACTGAGGCCGGGCGACC
AAAGGTCGCCCGACGCCCGGGCTTTGCCCGGGCGGCCTCAGTGAGCGAGCGAGCGCGCAGCTGCCTGCAG
GGGCGCCTGATGCGGTATTTTCTCCTTACGCATCTGTGCGGTATTTCACACCGCATA
[95 nt withheld, positions 3208-3302]
T
[46 nt withheld, positions 3304-3349]
C
[141 nt withheld, positions 3351-3491]
CCTTTGACGTTGGAGTCCACGTTCTTT
[37 nt withheld, positions 3519-3555]
ACTCTATCTCGGGCTATTCTTTTGATTTATAAGGGATTTTGCCGATTTCGGTCTATTGGTTAAAAAATGA
GCTGATTTAACAAAAATTTAACGCGAATTTTAACAAAATATTAACGTTTACAATTTTATGGTGCACTCTC
AGTACAATCTGCTCTGATGCCGCATAGTTAAGCCAGCCCCGACACCCGCCAACACCCGCTGACGCGCCCT
GACGGGCTTGTCTGCTCCCGGCATCCGCTTACAGACAAGCTGTGACCGTCTCCGGGAGCTGCATGTGTCA
GAGGTTTTCACCGTCATCACCGAAACGCGCGAGACGAAAGGGCCTCGTGATACGCCTATTTTTATAGGTT
AATGTCATGATAATAATGGTTTCTTAGACGTCAGGTGGCACTTTTCGGGGAAATGTGCGCGGAACCCCTA
TTTGTTTATTTTTCTAAATACATTCAAATATGTATCCGCTCATGAGACAATAACCCTGATAAATGCTTCA
ATAATATTGAAAAAGGAAGAGTATGAGTATTCAACATTTCCGTGTCGCCCTTATTCCCTTTTTTGCGGCA
TTTTGCCTTCCTGTTTTTGCTCACCCAGAAACGCTGGTGAAAGTAAAAGATGCTGAAGATCAGTTGGGTG
CACGAGTGGGTTACATCGAACTGGATCTCAACAGCGGTAAGATCCTTGAGAGTTTTCGCCCCGAAGAACG
TTTTCCAATGATGAGCACTTTTAAAGTTCTGCTATGTGGCGCGGTATTATCCCGTATTGACGCCGGGCAA
GAGCAACTCGGTCGCCGCATACACTATTCTCAGAATGACTTGGTTGAGTACTCACCAGTCACAGAAAAGC
ATCTTACGGATGGCATGACAGTAAGAGAATTATGCAGTGCTGCCATAACCATGAGTGATAACACTGCGGC
CAACTTACTTCTGACAACGATCGGAGGACCGAAGGAGCTAACCGCTTTTTTGCACAACATGGGGGATCAT
GTAACTCGCCTTGATCGTTGGGAACCGGAGCTGAATGAAGCCATACCAAACGACGAGCGTGACACCACGA
TGCCTGTAGCAATGGCAACAACGTTGCGCAAACTATTAACTGGCGAACTACTTACTCTAGCTTCCCGGCA
ACAATTAATAGACTGGATGGAGGCGGATAAAGTTGCAGGACCACTTCTGCGCTCGGCCCTTCCGGCTGGC
TGGTTTATTGCTGATAAATCTGGAGCCGGTGAGCGTGGGTCTCGCGGTATCATTGCAGCACTGGGGCCAG
ATGGTAAGCCCTCCCGTATCGTAGTTATCTACACGACGGGGAGTCAGGCAACTATGGATGAACGAAATAG
ACAGATCGCTGAGATAGGTGCCTCACTGATTAAGCATTGGTAACTGTCAGACCAAGTTTACTCATATATA
CTTTAGATTGATTTAAAACTTCATTTTTAATTTAAAAGGATCTAGGTGAAGATCCTTTTTGATAATCTCA
TGACCAAAATCCCTTAACGTGAGTTTTCGTTCCACTGAGCGTCAGACCCCGTAGAAAAGATCAAAGGATC
TTCTTGAGATCCTTTTTTTCTGCGCGTAATCTGCTGCTTGCAAACAAAAAAACCACCGCTACCAGCGGTG
GTTTGTTTGCCGGATCAAGAGCTACCAACTCTTTTTCCGAAGGTAACTGGCTTCAGCAGAGCGCAGATAC
CAAATACTGTTCTTCTAGTGTAGCCGTAGTTAGGCCACCACTTCAAGAACTCTGTAGCACCGCCTACATA
CCTCGCTCTGCTAATCCTGTTACCAGTGGCTGCTGCCAGTGGCGATAAGTCGTGTCTTACCGGGTTGGAC
TCAAGACGATAGTTACCGGATAAGGCGCAGCGGTCGGGCTGAACGGGGGGTTCGTGCACACAGCCCAGCT
TGGAGCGAACGACCTACACCGAACTGAGATACCTACAGCGTGAGCTATGAGAAAGCGCCACGCTTCCCGA
AGGGAGAAAGGCGGACAGGTATCCGGTAAGCGGCAGGGTCGGAACAGGAGAGCGCACGAGGGAGCTTCCA
GGGGGAAACGCCTGGTATCTTTATAGTCCTGTCGGGTTTCGCCACCTCTGACTTGAGCGTCGATTTTTGT
GATGCTCGTCAGGGGGGCGGAGCCTATGGAAAAACGCCAGCAACGCGGCCTTTTTACGGTTCCTGGCCTT
TTGCTGGCCTTTTGCTCACATGTCC
Features (pLannotate 1.2.2; 15 found; start..end, strand, type, name):
     10..37      +  repeat_region  AAV2 ITR (fragment): inverted terminal repeat of adeno-associated virus serotype 2 inverted
     66..93      +  repeat_region  AAV2 ITR (fragment): inverted terminal repeat of adeno-associated virus serotype 2 inverted
    143..565     +  promoter       hSyn promoter (fragment): human synapsin I promoter; confers neuron-specific expression (Kügler et al., 2003)
    909..1631    +  CDS            cEGFP: cEGFP is a basic (constitutively fluorescent) green fluorescent protein published in 2008, derived from Aequorea victoria.
   1851..1874    +  misc_feature   MCS (fragment): pBluescript multiple cloning site
   1876..2463    +  misc_feature   WPRE: woodchuck hepatitis virus posttranscriptional regulatory element
   2495..2971    +  polyA_signal   hGH poly(A) signal: human growth hormone polyadenylation signal
   3011..3151    +  repeat_region  AAV2 ITR: inverted terminal repeat of adeno-associated virus serotype 2 inverted
   3156..3207    -  misc_feature   bom (fragment): basis of mobility region from pBR322
   3226..3681    +  rep_origin     f1 ori (sequence partly withheld): f1 bacteriophage origin of replication; arrow indicates direction of (+) strand synthesis
   3682..3731    -  misc_feature   bom (fragment): basis of mobility region from pBR322
   3833..3868    -  CDS            rop (fragment): Rop protein, which maintains plasmids at low copy number; rop
   3963..4067    +  promoter       AmpR promoter: bla
   4068..4928    +  CDS            AmpR: β-lactamase; bla; confers resistance to ampicillin, carbenicillin, and related antibiotics
   5099..5687    +  rep_origin     ori: high-copy-number ColE1/pMB1/pBR322/pUC origin of replication
