[The description below was written by a language model from this plasmid's Addgene catalogue record and pLannotate feature annotations shown in this document.]
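Description:
AAV2-hSyn-G-Flamp1-mut is an adeno-associated virus transfer plasmid built on the pAAV-hSyn backbone, intended for packaging into recombinant AAV and delivering a neuron-targeted fluorescent control probe. It is maintained in E. coli through a high-copy ColE1/pUC-type origin and selected with ampicillin via the bla (AmpR) gene and its promoter. An f1 phage origin is also present in the backbone. The catalogue gives a total size of about 5.76 kb, while the sequenced record is slightly shorter at 5,750 nt. In that record the left AAV2 inverted terminal repeat is annotated only as short fragments whereas the right ITR is detected in full. This may reflect the difficulty of sequencing and annotating ITRs, but the record does not settle the point.

Between the ITRs, the human synapsin I promoter drives neuron-specific expression of the roughly 1.27 kb synthetic insert G-Flamp1-mut, cloned between AgeI and EcoRI and carrying a His tag. The automated annotation recognises only a GFP-derived segment (labelled cEGFP) within the insert, consistent with a green fluorescent protein-based sensor. The flanking coding regions, presumably the cAMP-sensing portions, are left unannotated, and the record does not state which mutation abolishes cAMP responsiveness. Downstream, a WPRE enhances transcript stability and expression, and the human growth hormone polyadenylation signal terminates the message.

According to the record, this construct is the cAMP-insensitive counterpart of the G-Flamp1 indicator. It serves as a negative control in neuronal cAMP imaging experiments, allowing fluorescence changes unrelated to cAMP binding, such as motion or other artefacts, to be distinguished from genuine sensor responses.
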