Addgene plasmid #188570: AAV2-hSyn-G-Flamp1-mut
Purpose: control probe of G-Flamp1, insensitive to cAMP
Depositing lab: Jun Chu. Depositing organization: Shenzhen Institute of Advanced Technology (SIAT), Chinese Academy of Sciences. Publication: A high-performance genetically encoded fluorescent indicator for in vivo cAMP imaging. Wang L, Wu C, Peng W, Zhou Z, Zeng J, Li X, Yang Y, Yu S, Zou Y, Huang M, Liu C, Chen Y, Li Y, Ti P, Liu W, Gao Y, Zheng W, Zhong H, Gao S, Lu Z, Ren PG, Ng HL, He J, Chen S, Xu M, Li Y, Chu J. Nat Commun. 2022 Sep 12;13(1):5363. doi: 10.1038/s41467-022-32994-7. PubMed 36097007.
Backbone
  Vector backbone: pAAV-hSyn
  Backbone size w/o insert (bp): 4495
  Total vector size (bp): 5761
  Vector type: AAV
Growth in bacteria
  Bacterial resistance: Ampicillin, 100 μg/mL
  Growth temperature: 37°C
  Growth strain: NEB Stable
  Copy number: High Copy
Gene/Insert
  Gene/Insert name: G-Flamp1-mut
  Species: Synthetic
  Insert size (bp): 1266
  Promoter: hSyn
  Tag / fusion protein: His tag
  Cloning method: Restriction Enzyme; 5′ cloning site AgeI (unknown if destroyed); 3′ cloning site EcoRI (unknown if destroyed)
  Sequencing primers: 5′ AGCCGGACCGCACCACGCGAGGCG; 3′ CATTAAAGCAGCGTATCCAC
Terms and licenses: Academic/Nonprofit Terms; Industry Terms: Not Available to Industry
Depositor comments: Please visit https://www.biorxiv.org/content/10.1101/2022.02.27.482140v1 for bioRxiv preprint.
How to cite: AAV2-hSyn-G-Flamp1-mut was a gift from Jun Chu (Addgene plasmid # 188570 ; http://n2t.net/addgene:188570 ; RRID:Addgene_188570)
